>Addgene plasmid #130245 | pRDAX-EMMI-014 Esp3I//(U)-AarI-SacB-AarI-(V)//Esp3I | addgene full sequence | sequence record 271317 | Addgene NGS Result
GTCCAGTTACGCTGGAGTCTGAGGCTCGTCCTGAATGCGTCTCTTGGAATATGCAGGTGTCGCAGCGGAC
ACTTCGCGATCCTTTTTAACCCATCACATATACCTGCCGTTCACTATTATTTAGTGAAATGAGATATTAT
GATATTTTCTGAATTGTGATTAAAAAGGCAACTTTATGCCCATGCAACAGAAACTATAAAAAATACAGAG
AATGAAAAGAAACAGATAGATTTTTTAGTTCTTTAGGCCCGTAGTCTGCAAATCCTTTTATGATTTTCTA
TCAAACAAAAGAGGAAAATAGACCAGTTGCAATCCAAACGAGAGTCTAATAGAATGAGGTCGAAAAGTAA
ATCGCGCGGGTTTGTTACTGATAAAGCAGGCAAGACCTAAAATGTGTAAAGGGCAAAGTGTATACTTTGG
CGTCACCCCTTACATATTTTAGGTCTTTTTTTATTGTGCGTAACTAACTTGCCATCTTCAAACAGGAGGG
CTGGAAGAAGCAGACCGCTAACACAGTACATAAAAAAGGAGACATGAACGATGAACATCAAAAAGTTTGC
AAAACAAGCAACAGTATTAACCTTTACTACCGCACTGCTGGCAGGAGGCGCAACTCAAGCGTTTGCGAAA
GAAACGAACCAAAAGCCATATAAGGAAACATACGGCATTTCCCATATTACACGCCATGATATGCTGCAAA
TCCCTGAACAGCAAAAAAATGAAAAATATCAAGTTCCTGAATTCGATTCGTCCACAATTAAAAATATCTC
TTCTGCAAAAGGCCTGGACGTTTGGGACAGCTGGCCATTACAAAACGCTGACGGCACTGTCGCAAACTAT
CACGGCTACCACATCGTCTTTGCATTAGCCGGAGATCCTAAAAATGCGGATGACACATCGATTTACATGT
TCTATCAAAAAGTCGGCGAAACTTCTATTGACAGCTGGAAAAACGCTGGCCGCGTCTTTAAAGACAGCGA
CAAATTCGATGCAAATGATTCTATCCTAAAAGACCAAACACAAGAATGGTCAGGTTCAGCCACATTTACA
TCTGACGGAAAAATCCGTTTATTCTACACTGATTTCTCCGGTAAACATTACGGCAAACAAACACTGACAA
CTGCACAAGTTAACGTATCAGCATCAGACAGCTCTTTGAACATCAACGGTGTAGAGGATTATAAATCAAT
CTTTGACGGTGACGGAAAAACGTATCAAAATGTACAGCAGTTCATCGATGAAGGCAACTACAGCTCAGGC
GACAACCATACGCTGAGAGATCCTCACTACGTAGAAGATAAAGGCCACAAATACTTAGTATTTGAAGCAA
ACACTGGAACTGAAGATGGCTACCAAGGCGAAGAATCTTTATTTAACAAAGCATACTATGGCAAAAGCAC
ATCATTCTTCCGTCAAGAAAGTCAAAAACTTCTGCAAAGCGATAAAAAACGCACGGCTGAGTTAGCAAAC
GGCGCTCTCGGTATGATTGAGCTAAACGATGATTACACACTGAAAAAAGTGATGAAACCGCTGATTGCAT
CTAACACAGTAACAGATGAAATTGAACGCGCGAACGTCTTTAAAATGAACGGCAAATGGTACCTGTTCAC
TGACTCCCGCGGATCAAAAATGACGATTGACGGCATTACGTCTAACGATATTTACATGCTTGGTTATGTT
TCTAATTCTTTAACTGGCCCATACAAGCCGCTGAACAAAACTGGCCTTGTGTTAAAAATGGATCTTGATC
CTAACGATGTAACCTTTACTTACTCACACTTCGCTGTACCTCAAGCGAAAGGAAACAATGTCGTGATTAC
AAGCTATATGACAAACAGAGGATTCTACGCAGACAAACAATCAACGTTTGCGCCAAGCTTCCTGCTGAAC
ATCAAAGGCAAGAAAACATCTGTTGTCAAAGACAGCATCCTTGAACAAGGACAATTAACAGTTAACAAAT
AAAAACGCAAAAGAAAATGCCGATATCCTATTGGCATTTTCTTTTATTTCTTATCAACATAAAGGTGAAT
CCCATAGGGCAGGAGCTAAGGAAGCTAAAATGGAGAAAAAAATCACTGGATATACCACCGTTGATATATC
CCAATGGCATCGTAAAGAACATTTTGAGGCATTTCAGTCAGTTGCTCAATGTACCTATAACCAGACCGTT
CAGCTGGATATTACGGCCTTTTTAAAGACCGTAAAGAAAAATAAGCACAAGTTTTATCCGGCCTTTATTC
ACATTCTTGCCCGCCTGATGAATGCTCATCCGGAATTCCGTATGGCAATGAAAGACGGTGAGCTGGTGAT
ATGGGATAGTGTTCACCCTTGTTACACCGTTTTCCATGAGCAAACTGAAACGTTTTCATCGCTCTGGAGT
GAATACCACGACGATTTCCGGCAGTTTCTACACATATATTCGCAAGATGTGGCGTGTTACGGTGAAAACC
TGGCCTATTTCCCTAAAGGGTTTATTGAGAATATGTTTTTCGTGTCAGCCAATCCCTGGGTGAGTTTCAC
CAGTTTTGATTTAAACGTGGCCAATATGGACAACTTCTTCGCCCCCGTTTTCACCATGGGCAAATATTAT
ACGCAAGGCGACAAGGTGCTGATGCCGCTGGCGATTCAGGTTCATCATGCCGTTTGTGATGGCTTCCATG
TCGGCAGAATGCTTAATGAATTACAACAGTACTGCGATGAGTGGCAGGGCGGGGCGTAATTCCCGGCCAG
GACCCAACGCTGCCCGAGATGCGCCGCGTGCGGCTGCTGGAGATGGCGGACGCGATGGATATGTTCTGCC
AAGGGTTGGTTTGCGCATTCACAGTTCTCCGCAAGAATTGATTGGCTCCAATTCTTGGAGTGGTGAATCC
GTTAGCGAGGTGCCGCCGGCTTCCATGCTCGGAAAGCCGCACGACACCTGCATATGTTGAGAGACGTTTA
AATCATACCTGACCTCCATAGCAGAAAGTCAAAAGCCTCCGACCGGAGGCTTTTGACTTGATCGGCACGT
AAGAGGTTCCAACTTTCACCATAATGAAATAAGATCACTACCGGGCGTATTTTTTGAGTTATCGAGATTT
TCAGGAGCTAAGGAAGCTAAAATGAGCCATATTCAACGGGAAACGTCTTGCTCGAGGCCGCGATTAAATT
CCAACATGGATGCTGATTTATATGGGTATAAATGGGCTCGCGATAATGTCGGGCAATCAGGTGCGACAAT
CTATCGATTGTATGGGAAGCCCGATGCGCCAGAGTTGTTTCTGAAACATGGCAAAGGTAGCGTTGCCAAT
GATGTTACAGATGAGATGGTCAGGCTAAACTGGCTGACGGAATTTATGCCTCTTCCGACCATCAAGCATT
TTATCCGTACTCCTGATGATGCATGGTTACTCACCACTGCGATCCCAGGGAAAACAGCATTCCAGGTATT
AGAAGAATATCCTGATTCAGGTGAAAATATTGTTGATGCGCTGGCAGTGTTCCTGCGCCGGTTGCATTCG
ATTCCTGTTTGTAATTGTCCTTTTAACGGCGATCGCGTATTTCGCCTCGCTCAGGCGCAATCACGAATGA
ATAACGGTTTGGTTGGTGCGAGTGATTTTGATGACGAGCGTAATGGCTGGCCTGTTGAACAAGTCTGGAA
AGAAATGCATAAGCTTTTGCCATTCTCACCGGATTCAGTCGTCACTCATGGTGATTTCTCACTTGATAAC
CTTATTTTTGACGAGGGGAAATTAATAGGTTGTATTGATGTTGGACGAGTCGGAATCGCAGACCGATACC
AGGATCTTGCCATCCTATGGAACTGCCTCGGTGAGTTTTCTCCTTCATTACAGAAACGGCTTTTTCAAAA
ATATGGTATTGATAATCCTGATATGAATAAATTGCAGTTTCACTTGATGCTCGATGAGTTTTTCTGAGGG
CCCAAATGTAATCACCTGGCTCACCTTCGGGTGGGCCTTTCTGCGTTGCTGGCGTTTTTCCATAGGCTCC
GCCCCCCTGACGAGCATCACAAAAATCGATGCTCAAGTCAGAGGTGGCGAAACCCGACAGGACTATAAAG
ATACCAGGCGTTTCCCCCTGGAAGCTCCCTCGTGCGCTCTCCTGTTCCGACCCTGCCGCTTACCGGATAC
CTGTCCGCCTTTCTCCCTTCGGGAAGCGTGGCGCTTTCTCATAGCTCACGCTGTAGGTATCTCAGTTCGG
TGTAGGTCGTTCGCTCCAAGCTGGGCTGTGTGCACGAACCCCCCGTTCAGCCCGACCGCTGCGCCTTATC
CGGTAACTATCGTCTTGAGTCCAACCCGGTAAGACACGACTTATCGCCACTGGCAGCAGCCACTGGTAAC
AGGATTAGCAGAGCGAGGTATGTAGGCGGTGCTACAGAGTTCTTGAAGTGGTGGCCTAACTACGGCTACA
CTAGAAGAACAGTATTTGGTATCTGCGCTCTGCTGAAGCCAGTTACCTCGGAAAAAGAGTTGGTAGCTCT
TGATCCGGCAAACAAACCACCGCTGGTAGCGGTGGTTTTTTTGTTTGCAAGCAGCAGATTACGCGCAGAA
AAAAAGGATCTCAAGAAGATCCTTTGATTTTCTACCGAAGAAAGGCCCACCCGTGAAGGTGAGCCAGTGA
GTTGATTGCA
Features (pLannotate 1.2.2; 10 found; start..end, strand, type, name):
     95..540     +  promoter       sacB promoter: sacR; sacB promoter and control region
    541..1962    +  CDS            SacB: secreted levansucrase that renders bacterial growth sensitive to sucrose; Bacillus subtilis sacB; negative selection marker
   2040..2059    +  promoter       cat promoter (fragment): promoter of the E. coli cat gene encoding chloramphenicol acetyltransferase
   2060..2716    +  CDS            cat: CAT_ECOLX - Experimental evidence at protein level: Swiss-Prot protein existence level 1. This enzyme is an effector of chloramphenicol resistance in bacteria. From Escherichia coli. This protein is used as a marker in many commonly used cloning vectors, such as pACYC184.
   2967..2998    +  terminator     tonB terminator: bidirectional E. coli tonB-P14 transcription terminator
   2999..3101    +  promoter       cat promoter: promoter of the E. coli cat gene encoding chloramphenicol acetyltransferase
   3102..3915    +  CDS            KanR (fragment): aminoglycoside phosphotransferase; aph(3')-Ia; confers resistance to kanamycin in bacteria or G418 (Geneticin®) in eukaryotes
   3938..3965    +  terminator     T7Te terminator: phage T7 early transcription terminator
   3977..4564    -  rep_origin     ori: high-copy-number ColE1/pMB1/pBR322/pUC origin of replication
   4586..4615    -  terminator     T3Te terminator: phage T3 early transcription terminator
