[The description below was written by a language model from this plasmid's Addgene catalogue record and pLannotate feature annotations shown in this document.]
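Description:
pRDAX-EMMI-014 is a 4.6 kb custom-built synthetic-biology plasmid deposited as an extension to the EMMA modular assembly kit. It is a bacterial cloning vector. It replicates in E. coli from a high-copy ColE1/pUC-type origin and is selected with kanamycin through an aph(3')-Ia (KanR) gene driven by a cat promoter. The resistance gene and origin are bracketed by short transcription terminators (tonB, T7Te and T3Te), which insulate the backbone functions from the cloning region.

The payload is a counterselection cassette rather than a gene of interest. It consists of the Bacillus subtilis sacB levansucrase coding sequence with its native sacR promoter and control region, which makes bacterial growth sensitive to sucrose. The feature table also shows a chloramphenicol acetyltransferase (cat) coding sequence immediately downstream, preceded by a fragment of the cat promoter. This marker is not mentioned in the catalogue fields, which list only kanamycin resistance.

The construct name indicates the layout: outer Esp3I sites, fusion sites designated U and V, and inner AarI sites flanking SacB. These restriction sites and overhangs are not annotated in the feature table, so their positions are inferred from the name alone. Esp3I and AarI are both type IIS enzymes. The arrangement therefore suggests an entry or part-domestication vector in which a user's fragment replaces the sacB stuffer through AarI, with sucrose selecting against uncut parental plasmid. The resulting part, carrying the U and V overhangs, could then be released with Esp3I for Golden Gate-style assembly. The record gives no further detail on the intended position or use within the kit.
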