Addgene plasmid #130245: pRDAX-EMMI-014 Esp3I//(U)-AarI-SacB-AarI-(V)//Esp3I
Purpose: EMMA Kit # 1000000119 extension
Depositing lab: Gary Lewin. Depositing organization: Max-Delbrueck-Centrum fuer Molekulare Medizin (MDC).
Backbone
  Vector backbone: custom built
  Vector type: Synthetic Biology
Growth in bacteria
  Bacterial resistance: Kanamycin, 50 μg/mL
  Growth temperature: 37°C
  Growth strain: DH5alpha
  Copy number: High Copy
Gene/Insert
  Gene/Insert name: SacB
  Species: bacterial
  Cloning method: Restriction Enzyme; 5′ cloning site unknown (unknown if destroyed); 3′ cloning site unknown (unknown if destroyed)
Terms and licenses: Academic/Nonprofit Terms; Industry Terms: Not Available to Industry
How to cite: pRDAX-EMMI-014 Esp3I//(U)-AarI-SacB-AarI-(V)//Esp3I was a gift from Gary Lewin (Addgene plasmid # 130245 ; http://n2t.net/addgene:130245 ; RRID:Addgene_130245)
